>Addgene plasmid #207395 | pSmart-EF1alpha-AcrIC8-NLS | addgene full sequence | sequence record 410143 | Addgene NGS Result
CGACGGATCGGGAGATCTCCCGATCCCCTATGGTGCACTCTCAGTACAATCTGCTCTGATGCCGCATAGT
TAAGCCAGTATCTGCTCCCTGCTTGTGTGTTGGAGGTCGCTGAGTAGTGCGCGAGCAAAATTTAAGCTAC
AACAAGGCAAGGCTTGACCGACAATTGCATGAAGAATCTGCTTAGGGTTAGGCGTTTTGCGCTGCTTCGC
GGAGGCTCCGGTGCCCGTCAGTGGGCAGAGCGCACATCGCCAACAGTCCCCGAGAAGTTGGGGGGAGGGG
TCGGCAATTGAACCGGTGCCTAGAGAAGGTGGAGCGGGGTAAACTGGGAAAGTGATGTCGTGTACTGGCT
CCGCCTTTTTCCCGAGGGTGGGGGAGAACCGTATATAAGTGCAGTAGTCGCCGTGAACGTTCTTTTTCGC
AACGGGTTTGCCGCCAGAACACAGGTAAGTGCCGTGTGTGGTTCCCGCGGGCCTGGCCTCTTTACGGGTT
ATGGCCCTTGCGTGCCTTGAATTACTTCCACCTGGCTCCAGTACGTGATTCTTGATCCCGAGCTGGAGCC
AGGGGCGGGCCTTGCGCTTTAGGAGCCCCTTCGCCTCGTGCTTGAGTTGAGGCCTGGCCTGGGCGCTGGG
GCCGCCGCGTGCGAATCTGGTGGCACCTTCGCGCCTGTCTCGCTGCTTTCGATAAGTCTCTAGCCATTTA
AAATTTTTGATGACCTGCTGCGACGCTTTTTTTCTGGCAAGATAGTCTTGTAAATGCGGGCCAGGATCTG
CACACTGGTATTTCGGTTTTTGGGGCCGCGGGCGGCGACGGGGCCCGTGCGTCCCAGCGCACATGTTCGG
AGAGGCGGGGCCTGCGAGCGCGGCCACCGAGAATCGGACGGGGGTAGTCTCAAGCTGGCCGGCCTGCTCT
GGTGCCTGGCCTCGCGCAGCCGTGTATCGCCCCGCACTGGGCGGCAAGGCTGGCCCGGTCGGCACCAGTT
GCGTGAGCGGAAAGATGGCCGCTTCCCGGCCCTGCTCCAGGGGGCTCAAAATGGAGGACGCGGCGCTCGG
GAGAGCGGGCGGGTGAGTCACCCACACAAAGGAAAGGGGCCTTTCCGTCCTCAGCCGTCGCTTCATGTGA
CTCCACGGAGTACCGGGCGCCGTCCAGGCACCTCGATTAGTTCTGGAGCTTTTGGAGTACGTCGTCTTTA
GGTTGGGGGGAGGGGTTTTATGCGATGGAGTTTCCCCACACTGAGTGGGTGGAGACTGAAGTTAGGCCAG
CTTGGCACTTGATGTAATTCTCCTTGGAATTTGCCCTTTTTGAGTTTGGATCTTGGTTCATTCTCAAGCC
TCAGACAGTGGTTCAAAGTTTTTTTCTTCCATTTCAGGTGTCGTGAACACCGCCACCATGTACGCCATCC
GGAAGATCCAGTTCTTCTACGGCCCCACCGACAAGAAGTCCTACGTTGGAGAAGAGGCTGGCGGCAGAAG
AGAGCTGTTCAAGACAAGAGCCGAGGCTCAGGCCAGAATCGAGGATCTGGAAGAGGGCGTGTACTATCTG
GCCCACAACGAGAGCGGCAGACCCGACTATAAGATCGTGTGGGTTCGAGGCGAGGCCCAGTTTGAACACG
CCAGATGGATGAGAGGCGGCAGCCCCAAGAAAAAGCGGAAAGTGTGACTCGCTGATCAGCCTCGACTGTG
CCTTCTAGTTGCCAGCCATCTGTTGTTTGCCCCTCCCCCGTGCCTTCCTTGACCCTGGAAGGTGCCACTC
CCACTGTCCTTTCCTAATAAAATGAGGAAATTGCATCGCATTGTCTGAGTAGGTGTCATTCTATTCTGGG
GGGTGGGGTGGGGCAGGACAGCAAGGGGGAGGATTGGGAAGACAATAGCAGGAACGAATTCAAGCTTGAT
ATCATTCAGGACGAGCCTCAGACTCCAGCGTAACTGGACTGCAATCAACTCACTGGCTCACCTTCACGGG
TGGGCCTTTCTTCGGTAGAAAATCAAAGGATCTTCTTGAGATCCTTTTTTTCTGCGCGTAATCTGCTGCT
TGCAAACAAAAAAACCACCGCTACCAGCGGTGGTTTGTTTGCCGGATCAAGAGCTACCAACTCTTTTTCC
GAGGTAACTGGCTTCAGCAGAGCGCAGATACCAAATACTGTTCTTCTAGTGTAGCCGTAGTTAGGCCACC
ACTTCAAGAACTCTGTAGCACCGCCTACATACCTCGCTCTGCTAATCCTGTTACCAGTGGCTGCTGCCAG
TGGCGATAAGTCGTGTCTTACCGGGTTGGACTCAAGACGATAGTTACCGGATAAGGCGCAGCGGTCGGGC
TGAACGGGGGGTTCGTGCACACAGCCCAGCTTGGAGCGAACGACCTACACCGAACTGAGATACCTACAGC
GTGAGCTATGAGAAAGCGCCACGCTTCCCGAAGGGAGAAAGGCGGACAGGTATCCGGTAAGCGGCAGGGT
CGGAACAGGAGAGCGCACGAGGGAGCTTCCAGGGGGAAACGCCTGGTATCTTTATAGTCCTGTCGGGTTT
CGCCACCTCTGACTTGAGCATCGATTTTTGTGATGCTCGTCAGGGGGGCGGAGCCTATGGAAAAACGCCA
GCAACGCAGAAAGGCCCACCCGAAGGTGAGCCAGGTGATTACATTTGGGCCCTCAGAAAAACTCATCGAG
CATCAAGTGAAACTGCAATTTATTCATATCAGGATTATCAATACCATATTTTTGAAAAAGCCGTTTCTGT
AATGAAGGAGAAAACTCACCGAGGCAGTTCCATAGGATGGCAAGATCCTGGTATCGGTCTGCGATTCCGA
CTCGTCCAACATCAATACAACCTATTAATTTCCCCTCGTCAAAAATAAGGTTATCAAGTGAGAAATCACC
ATGAGTGACGACTGAATCCGGTGAGAATGGCAAAAGCTTATGCATTTCTTTCCAGACTTGTTCAACAGGC
CAGCCATTACGCTCGTCATCAAAATCACTCGCACCAACCAAACCGTTATTCATTCGTGATTGCGCCTGAG
CGAGACGAAATACGCGATCGCCGTTAAAAGGACAATTACAAACAGGAATCGAATGCAACCGGCGCAGGAA
CACTGCCAGCGCATCAACAATATTTTCACCTGAATCAGGATATTCTTCTAATACCTGGAATGCTGTTTTC
CCTGGGATCGCAGTGGTGAGTAACCATGCATCATCAGGAGTACGGATAAAATGCTTGATGGTCGGAAGAG
GCATAAATTCCGTCAGCCAGTTTAGCCTGACCATCTCATCTGTAACATCATTGGCAACGCTACCTTTGCC
ATGTTTCAGAAACAACTCTGGCGCATCGGGCTTCCCATACAATCGATAGATTGTCGCACCTGATTGCCCG
ACATTATCGCGAGCCCATTTATACCCATATAAATCAGCATCCATGTTGGAATTTAATCGCGGCCTCGAGC
AAGACGTTTCCCGTTGAATATGGCTCATTTTAGCTTCCTTAGCTCCTGAAAATCTCGATAACTCAAAAAA
TACGCCCGGTAGTGATCTTATTTCATTATGGTGAAAGTTGGAACCTCTTACGTGCCGATCAAGTCAAAAG
CCTCCGGTCGGAGGCTTTTGACTTTCTGCTATGGAGGTCAGGTATGATTTAAATGGTCAGTATTGAGCGA
TATCTAGAGAATTCGTC
Features (pLannotate 1.2.2; 9 found; start..end, strand, type, name):
     29..81      -  misc_feature   bom (fragment): basis of mobility region from pBR322
    214..1376    +  promoter       EF-1α promoter: strong constitutive promoter for human elongation factor EF-1α
   1676..1787    +  polyA_signal   bGH poly(A) signal: bovine growth hormone polyadenylation signal
   1945..1974    +  terminator     T3Te terminator: phage T3 early transcription terminator
   1996..2583    +  rep_origin     ori: high-copy-number ColE1/pMB1/pBR322/pUC origin of replication
   2595..2622    -  terminator     T7Te terminator: phage T7 early transcription terminator
   2645..3458    -  CDS            KanR (fragment): aminoglycoside phosphotransferase; aph(3')-Ia; confers resistance to kanamycin in bacteria or G418 (Geneticin®) in eukaryotes
   3459..3561    -  promoter       cat promoter: promoter of the E. coli cat gene encoding chloramphenicol acetyltransferase
   3562..3593    -  terminator     tonB terminator: bidirectional E. coli tonB-P14 transcription terminator
