[The description below was written by a language model from this plasmid's Addgene catalogue record and pLannotate feature annotations shown in this document.]
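Description:
pSmart-EF1alpha-AcrIC8-NLS is a compact mammalian expression plasmid of about 3.7 kb, built on the Lucigen pSmart HC Kan backbone. It is propagated in E. coli at high copy number from a ColE1/pUC-type origin and selected with kanamycin. Resistance comes from an aph(3')-Ia aminoglycoside phosphotransferase gene, which the annotation places under a cat gene promoter. As is typical of the pSmart design, several transcription terminators (T3Te, T7Te and the bidirectional tonB terminator) flank the origin and the marker. These insulate the cloning region from transcription running into or out of the backbone. A short remnant of the pBR322 bom region is also annotated.

The payload is a roughly 1.7 kb cassette assembled by Gibson cloning. It consists of the strong constitutive human EF-1α promoter, the AcrIC8 coding sequence carrying a C-terminal nuclear localization signal, and the bovine growth hormone polyadenylation signal. The automated feature table does not annotate the AcrIC8-NLS open reading frame itself. It does leave an unannotated gap of about 300 bp between the promoter and the poly(A) signal, which is where the catalogue description places the insert. AcrIC8 is an anti-CRISPR protein directed against type I-C CRISPR-Cas systems, and the NLS directs it to the nucleus, where genome editing takes place. No dedicated mammalian selection cassette or reporter is recorded, so the plasmid suits transient transfection. According to the record, it is used to express the inhibitor in mammalian cells, in the context of work on activation and inactivation mechanisms of type I-C CRISPR-Cas3 for genome-editing applications. There it would serve as an off-switch for Cas3-based editing.
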