Addgene plasmid #207395: pSmart-EF1alpha-AcrIC8-NLS
Purpose: Expresses AcrIC8 with NLS in mammalian cells
Depositing lab: Yan Zhang. Depositing organization: University of Michigan. Publication: Exploiting activation and inactivation mechanisms in type I-C CRISPR-Cas3 for genome-editing applications. Hu C, Myers MT, Zhou X, Hou Z, Lozen ML, Nam KH, Zhang Y, Ke A. Mol Cell. 2024 Feb 1;84(3):463-475.e5. doi: 10.1016/j.molcel.2023.12.034. Epub 2024 Jan 18. PubMed 38242128.
Backbone
  Vector backbone: pSmart HC Kan
  Backbone manufacturer: Lucigen
  Backbone size w/o insert (bp): 1993
  Total vector size (bp): 3659
  Vector type: Mammalian Expression
Growth in bacteria
  Bacterial resistance: Kanamycin, 50 μg/mL
  Growth temperature: 37°C
  Growth strain: DH5alpha
  Copy number: High Copy
Gene/Insert
  Gene/Insert name: EF1a-AcrIC8-bGH polyA
  Insert size (bp): 1667
  Promoter: EF1a
  Tag / fusion protein: NLS (C terminal on insert)
  Cloning method: Gibson Cloning
  Sequencing primers: 5′ tttgccctttttgagtttgg; 3′ gctggcaactagaaggcaca
Terms and licenses: Academic/Nonprofit Terms; Industry Terms: Not Available to Industry
How to cite: pSmart-EF1alpha-AcrIC8-NLS was a gift from Yan Zhang (Addgene plasmid # 207395 ; http://n2t.net/addgene:207395 ; RRID:Addgene_207395)
